>Addgene plasmid #70819 | pFOSGE_COF1B07 | depositor partial sequence | sequence record 126761 | insert
ATGACACTTCCTAGTGCGGCTCGCGTGTACACAGATGTCAATGCGCACAAACCGGATGAATATTGGGACT
ATGAAAATTATGTGGTTGATTGGGGCAATCAAGACGATTATCAGTTGGTCCGTAAATTAGGCCGTGGAAA
GTATTCTGAGGTCTTCGAGGCCATTAATATTACGACCACGGAAAAGTGCGTTGTTAAAATTCTGAAACCT
GTTAAAAAAAAGAAGATAAAGCGTGAAATCAAAATTTTGGAGAACTTGCGTGGAGGAACTAATATAATAA
CACTTTTAGCCGTTGTCAAGGACCCAGTTTCTCGAACACCAGCGTTGATTTTTGAGCACGTCAACAACAC
AGATTTCAAGCAACTTTACCAAACATTAACTGATTATGAGATTCGTTACTACTTGTTTGAGCTTCTTAAG
GCACTTGACTACTGCCACAGCATGGGAATAATGCATCGTGATGTAAAGCCCCACAATGTTATGATAGATC
ACGAAAATCGAAAATTGCGCCTTATAGATTGGGGACTTGCCGAATTTTACCATCCTGGTCAAGAATATAA
TGTTCGTGTGGCTTCGAGATACTTTAAAGGTCCCGAATTACTGGTAGATTACCAGATGTATGATTACTCA
CTGGATATGTGGTCACTAGGTTGTATGTTGGCGTCGATGATATTCCGAAAAGAGCCATTTTTCCACGGAC
ATGATAACTATGATCAATTGGTACGCATTGCCAAGGTGCTGGGCACCGAAGAACTCTACGCATATTTGGA
TAAATACAATATTGACCTCGATCCAAGATTTCACGACATTCTACAGCGTCACTCACGAAAGCGATGGGAA
AGATTTGTCCATTCTGACAACCAACATCTAGTTTCTCCTGAAGCACTAGACTTTCTTGATAAACTTTTAC
GCTATGATCACGTTGATCGACTCACAGCTCGCGAAGCAATGGCCCATCCATATTTCTTACCTATTGTCAA
TGGTCAAATGAATCCCAATAATCAGCAA
