>Addgene plasmid #70819 | pFOSGE_COF1B07 | addgene partial sequence | sequence record 130763 | M13-F20 5'-TGTAAAACGACGGCCAGT-3'
GATTTTATTTTGACTGATAGTGACCTGTTCGTTGCAACAAATTGATGAGCAATGCTTTTTTATCCTGCCA
ACTTTGTACAAAAAAGCAGGCTTCATGACACTTCCTAGTGCGGCTCGCGTGTACACAGATGTCAATGCGC
ACAAACCGGATGAATATTGGGACTATGAAAATTATGTGGTTGATTGGGGCAATCAAGACGATTATCAGTT
GGTCCGTAAATTAGGCCGTGGAAAGTATTCTGAGGTCTTCGAGGCCATTAATATTACGACCACGGAAAAG
TGCGTTGTTAAAATTCTGAAACCTGTTAAAAAAAAGAAGATAAAGCGTGAAATCAAAATTTTGGAGAACT
TGCGTGGAGGAACTAATATAATAACACTTTTAGCCGTTGTCAAGGACCCAGTTTCTCGAACACCAGCGTT
GATTTTTGAGCACGTCAACAACACAGATTTCAAGCAACTTTACCAAACATTAACTGATTATGAGATTCGT
TACTACTTGTTTGAGCTTCTTAAGGCACTTGACTACTGCCACAGCATGGGAATAATGCATCGTGATGTAA
AGCCCCACAATGTTATGATAGATCACGAAAATCGAAAATTGCGCCTTATAGATTGGGGACTTGCCGAATT
TTACCATCCTGG
