>Addgene plasmid #70819 | pFOSGE_COF1B07 | addgene partial sequence | sequence record 130767 | M13-Rev 5'-CAGGAAACAGCTATGACC-3'
CTGGGTCTTGCTGATTATTGGGATTCATTTGACCATTGACAATAGGTAAGAAATATGGATGGGCCATTGC
TTCGCGAGCTGTGAGTCGATCAACGTGATCATAGCGTAAAAGTTTATCAAGAAAGTCTAGTGCTTCAGGA
GAAACTAGATGTTGGTTGTCAGAATGGACAAATCTTTCCCATCGCTTTCGTGAGTGACGCTGTAGAATGT
CGTGAAATCTTGGATCGAGGTCAATATTGTATTTATCCAAATATGCGTAGAGTTCTTCGGTGCCCAGCAC
CTTGGCAATGCGTACCAATTGATCATAGTTATCATGTCCG
