[The description below was written by a language model from this plasmid's Addgene catalogue record.]
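Description:
pFOSGE_COF1B07 is a Gateway entry clone built in the pDONR221 donor backbone, carrying the coding sequence of Drosophila melanogaster CkIIalpha (CG17520), the catalytic alpha subunit of casein kinase 2. The insert is recorded as about 1 kb and was introduced by Gateway cloning, which for a pDONR vector means a BP recombination that replaces the donor cassette with the gene of interest and leaves it flanked by attL sites. The plasmid is maintained in standard E. coli at high copy number and selected with kanamycin. M13 forward and reverse primer sites flank the insert and are listed for sequence verification.

As an entry clone, the plasmid is not itself an expression construct. The record lists no promoter, tag or reporter associated with the insert, and no feature table is provided, so details such as whether a stop codon is retained are not stated. Its role is to serve as a shuttle: an LR recombination reaction moves the CkIIalpha open reading frame in a defined orientation and reading frame into any compatible destination vector, which then supplies the promoter, fusion partners and host-specific elements. The associated publication concerns the context-dependent regulatory functions of a broad set of transcriptional regulators, which suggests that this clone belongs to a larger collection of fly factor ORFs prepared for systematic transfer into assay vectors, although the record gives the purpose only as a Gateway entry clone.
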