Addgene plasmid #70819: pFOSGE_COF1B07
Purpose: Gateway entry clone
Depositing lab: Alexander Stark. Depositing organization: Research Institute of Molecular Pathology (IMP). Publication: Transcriptional regulators form diverse groups with context-dependent regulatory functions. Stampfel G, Kazmar T, Frank O, Wienerroither S, Reiter F, Stark A. Nature. 2015 Nov 9. doi: 10.1038/nature15545. PubMed 26550828.
Backbone
  Vector backbone: pDONR221
  Backbone manufacturer: Invitrogen
  Backbone size w/o insert (bp): 4762
  Vector type: Gateway entry vector
Growth in bacteria
  Bacterial resistance: Kanamycin, 50 μg/mL
  Growth temperature: 37°C
  Growth strain: DH5alpha
  Copy number: High Copy
Gene/Insert
  Gene/Insert name: CkIIalpha (alt names: FBgn0000258; CG17520, FBtr0070042)
  Species: D. melanogaster (fly)
  Insert size (bp): 1008
  Entrez Gene: CkIIalpha (a.k.a. Dmel_CG17520, 0958/08, CG17520, CJIIalpha, CK II, CK-2, CK-II, CK-II alpha, CK2, CK2 alpha, CK2-alpha, CK2a, CK2alpha, CKII, CKII alpha, CKII-alpha, CKIIa, CKIIalfa, CKIIalpha, Cask-II-a, Ck2alpha, CkII, CkIIa, Dm-CK2-alpha, DmCK2alpha, DmCKIIalpha, Dmel\CG17520, Tik, alphaCK2, anon-WO02059370.53, ck2alpha, ckIIalpha, dCK2alpha, dCKII, dCKII alpha, l(3)S095808)
  Cloning method: Gateway Cloning
  Sequencing primers: 5′ M13-F20; 3′ M13R
Terms and licenses: Academic/Nonprofit Terms; Industry Terms: Not Available to Industry
How to cite: pFOSGE_COF1B07 was a gift from Alexander Stark (Addgene plasmid # 70819 ; http://n2t.net/addgene:70819 ; RRID:Addgene_70819)
